>Addgene plasmid #251114 | pAT3157-{PB3-Puro-EGFP_7xU6-sgRNA-5xPBSa [MED1-Rank2_COLO320 DM_ AT_sg-283-289]) | addgene full sequence | sequence record 499698 | Addgene NGS Result
AGCGCCCAATACGCAAACCGCCTCTCCCCGCGCGTTGGCCGATTCATTAATGCAGCTGGCACGACAGGTT
TCCCGACTGGAAAGCGGGCAGTGAGCGCAACGCAATTAATGTGAGTTAGCTCACTCATTAGGCACCCCAG
GCTTTACACTTTATGCTTCCGGCTCGTATGTTGTGTGGAATTGTGAGCGGATAACAATTTCACACAGGAA
ACAGCTATGACCATGATTACGCCAAGCTCAGAATTAACCCTCACTAAAGGGACTAGTCCTGCAGGTTTAA
ACGAATTCGCCCTTTTAACCCTAGAAAGATAGTCTGCGTAAAATTGACGCATGCATTCTTGAAATATTGC
TCTCTCTTTCTAAATAGCGCGAATCCGTCGCTGTGCATTTAGGACATCTCAGTCGCCGCTTGGAGCTCCC
GTGAGGCGTGCTTGTCAATGCGGTAAGTGTCACTGATTTTGAACTATAACGACCGCGTGAGTCAAAATGA
CGCATGATTATCTTTTACGTGACTTTTAAGATTTAACTCATACGATAATTATATTGTTATTTCATGTTCT
ACTTACGTGATAACTTATTATATATATATTTTCTTGTTATAGATATCAACTAGAATGCTAGCTCAGAAGC
CATAGAGCCCACCGCATCCCCAGCATGCCTGCTATTGTCTTCCCAATCCTCCCCCTTGCTGTCCTGCCCC
ACCCCACCCCCCAGAATAGAATGACACCTACTCAGACAATGCGATGCAATTTCCTCATTTTATTAGGAAA
GGACAGTGGGAGTGGCACCTTCCAGGGTCAAGGAAGGCACGGGGGAGGGGCAAACAACAGATGGCTGGCA
ACTAGAAGGCACAGTCGAGGCTGATCAGCGAGCTCTAGAGCTTACTTGTACAGCTCGTCCATGCCGAGAG
TGATCCCGGCGGCGGTCACGAACTCCAGCAGGACCATGTGATCGCGCTTCTCGTTGGGGTCTTTGCTCAG
GGCGGACTGGGTGCTCAGGTAGTGGTTGTCGGGCAGCAGCACGGGGCCGTCGCCGATGGGGGTGTTCTGC
TGGTAGTGGTCGGCGAGCTGCACGCTGCCGTCCTCGATGTTGTGGCGGATCTTGAAGTTCACCTTGATGC
CGTTCTTCTGCTTGTCGGCCATGATATAGACGTTGTGGCTGTTGTAGTTGTACTCCAGCTTGTGCCCCAG
GATGTTGCCGTCCTCCTTGAAGTCGATGCCCTTCAGCTCGATGCGGTTCACCAGGGTGTCGCCCTCGAAC
TTCACCTCGGCGCGGGTCTTGTAGTTGCCGTCGTCCTTGAAGAAGATGGTGCGCTCCTGGACGTAGCCTT
CGGGCATGGCGGACTTGAAGAAGTCGTGCTGCTTCATGTGGTCGGGGTAGCGGCTGAAGCACTGCACGCC
GTAGGTCAGGGTGGTCACGAGGGTGGGCCAGGGCACGGGCAGCTTGCCGGTGGTGCAGATGAACTTCAGG
GTCAGCTTGCCGTAGGTGGCATCGCCCTCGCCCTCGCCGGACACGCTGAACTTGTGGCCGTTTACGTCGC
CGTCCAGCTCGACCAGGATGGGCACCACCCCGGTGAACAGCTCCTCGCCCTTGCTCACCATGGAAGTGGC
ACCGGGCTTGCGGGTCATGCACCAGGTGCGCGGTCCTTCGGGCACCTCGACGTCGGCGGTGACGGTGAAG
CCGAGCCGCTCGTAGAAGGGGAGGTTGCGGGGCGCGGAGGTCTCCAGGAAGGCGGGCACCCCGGCGCGCT
CGGCCGCCTCCACTCCGGGGAGCACGACGGCGCTGCCCAGACCCTTGCCCTGGTGGTCGGGCGAGACGCC
GACGGTGGCCAGGAACCACGCGGGCTCCTTGGGCCGGTGCGGCGCCAGGAGGCCTTCCATCTGTTGCTGC
GCGGCCAGCCGGGAACCGCTCAACTCGGCCATGCGCGGGCCGATCTCGGCGAACACCGCCCCCGCTTCGA
CGCTCTCCGGCGTGGTCCAGACCGCCACCGCGGCGCCGTCGTCCGCGACCCACACCTTGCCGATGTCGAG
CCCGACGCGCGTGAGGAAGAGTTCTTGCAGCTCGGTGACCCGCTCGATGTGGCGGTCCGGATCGACGGTG
TGGCGCGTGGCGGGGTAGTCGGCGAACGCGGCGGCGAGGGTGCGTACGGCCCTGGGGACGTCGTCGCGGG
TGGCGAGGCGCACCGTGGGCTTGTACTCGGTCATGGTGGCGTTGGCTGCAGGTCGAAAGGCCCGGAGATG
AGGAAGAGGAGAACAGCGCGGCAGACGTGCGCTTTTGAAGCGTGCAGAATGCCGGGCCTCCGGAGGACCT
TCGGGCGCCCGCCCCGCCCCTGAGCCCGCCCCTGAGCCCGCCCCCGGACCCACCCCTTCCCAGCCTCTGA
GCCCAGAAAGCGAAGGAGCAAAGCTGCTATTGGCCGCTGCCCCAAAGGCCTACCCGCTTCCATTGCTCAG
CGGTGCTGTCCATCTGCACGAGACTAGTGAGACGTGCTACTTCCATTTGTCACGTCCTGCACGACGCGAG
CTGCGGGGCGGGGGGGAACTTCCTGACTAGGGGAGGAGTAGAAGGTGGCGCGAAGGGGCCACCAAAGAAC
GGAGCCGGTTGGCGCCTACCGGTGGATGTGGAATGTGTGCGAGGCCAGAGGCCACTTGTGTAGCGCCAAG
TGCCCAGCGGGGCTGCTAAAGCGCATGCTCCAGACTGCCTTGGGAAAAGCGCCTCCCCTACCCGGTAGAA
TTGGCGCGCCACAAGTTTGTACAAAAAAGCAGGCTCCGAATTCACCGGTGAGGGCCTATTTCCCATGATT
CCTTCATATTTGCATATACGATACAAGGCTGTTAGAGAGATAATTGGAATTAATTTGACTGTAAACACAA
AGATATTAGTACAAAATACGTGACGTAGAAAGTAATAATTTCTTGGGTAGTTTGCAGTTTTAAAATTATG
TTTTAAAATGGACTATCATATGCTTACCGTAACTTGAAAGTATTTCGATTTCTTGGCTTTATATATCTTG
TGGAAAGGACGAAACACCGCTGAGCTCAAAGGACGATGAGTTTAAGAGCTATGCTGGAAACAGCATAGCA
AGTTTAAATAAGGCTAGTCCGTTATCAACTTGAAAAAGTGGCACCGAGTCGGTGCCAATTGCCTGTGCAG
ATTGTATGTAGCCTGTATGTAGCCTGTATGTAGCCTGTATGTAGCCTGTATGTAAGATCTTTTTTTGTTT
TAGAGCTAGAAATAGCAAGTTAAAATAAGGCTAGTCCGTAGCGCGTGCGCCAATTCTGCAGACAAATGGC
GGCGCGCCGCCTCTAGACATGTGGCGCGCCGAGGGCCTATTTCCCATGATTCCTTCATATTTGCATATAC
GATACAAGGCTGTTAGAGAGATAATTGGAATTAATTTGACTGTAAACACAAAGATATTAGTACAAAATAC
GTGACGTAGAAAGTAATAATTTCTTGGGTAGTTTGCAGTTTTAAAATTATGTTTTAAAATGGACTATCAT
ATGCTTACCGTAACTTGAAAGTATTTCGATTTCTTGGCTTTATATATCTTGTGGAAAGGACGAAACACCG
CAGGATTGGGGCCTTAGACTGTTTAAGAGCTATGCTGGAAACAGCATAGCAAGTTTAAATAAGGCTAGTC
CGTTATCAACTTGAAAAAGTGGCACCGAGTCGGTGCCAATTGCCTGTGCAGATTGTATGTAGCCTGTATG
TAGCCTGTATGTAGCCTGTATGTAGCCTGTATGTAAGATCTTTTTTTGTTTTAGAGCTAGAAATAGCAAG
TTAAAATAAGGCTAGTCCGTAGCGCGTGCGCCAATTCTGCAGACAAATGGCGGCGCGCCGCGGCCGCTCT
AGACATGTGGCGCGCCGAGGGCCTATTTCCCATGATTCCTTCATATTTGCATATACGATACAAGGCTGTT
AGAGAGATAATTGGAATTAATTTGACTGTAAACACAAAGATATTAGTACAAAATACGTGACGTAGAAAGT
AATAATTTCTTGGGTAGTTTGCAGTTTTAAAATTATGTTTTAAAATGGACTATCATATGCTTACCGTAAC
TTGAAAGTATTTCGATTTCTTGGCTTTATATATCTTGTGGAAAGGACGAAACACCGCTTGCTGGTAGAAC
TTACGTGTTTAAGAGCTATGCTGGAAACAGCATAGCAAGTTTAAATAAGGCTAGTCCGTTATCAACTTGA
AAAAGTGGCACCGAGTCGGTGCCAATTGCCTGTGCAGATTGTATGTAGCCTGTATGTAGCCTGTATGTAG
CCTGTATGTAGCCTGTATGTAAGATCTTTTTTTGTTTTAGAGCTAGAAATAGCAAGTTAAAATAAGGCTA
GTCCGTAGCGCGTGCGCCAATTCTGCAGACAAATGGCGGCGCGCCGCGGCCGCCTGAACATGTGGCGCGC
CGAGGGCCTATTTCCCATGATTCCTTCATATTTGCATATACGATACAAGGCTGTTAGAGAGATAATTGGA
ATTAATTTGACTGTAAACACAAAGATATTAGTACAAAATACGTGACGTAGAAAGTAATAATTTCTTGGGT
AGTTTGCAGTTTTAAAATTATGTTTTAAAATGGACTATCATATGCTTACCGTAACTTGAAAGTATTTCGA
TTTCTTGGCTTTATATATCTTGTGGAAAGGACGAAACACCGATCTCTGTCAGCGCCACATCGTTTAAGAG
CTATGCTGGAAACAGCATAGCAAGTTTAAATAAGGCTAGTCCGTTATCAACTTGAAAAAGTGGCACCGAG
TCGGTGCCAATTGCCTGTGCAGATTGTATGTAGCCTGTATGTAGCCTGTATGTAGCCTGTATGTAGCCTG
TATGTAAGATCTTTTTTTGTTTTAGAGCTAGAAATAGCAAGTTAAAATAAGGCTAGTCCGTAGCGCGTGC
GCCAATTCTGCAGACAAATGGCGGCGCGCCGCGGCCGCTCTAGAACATGTGGCGCGCCGAGGGCCTATTT
CCCATGATTCCTTCATATTTGCATATACGATACAAGGCTGTTAGAGAGATAATTGGAATTAATTTGACTG
TAAACACAAAGATATTAGTACAAAATACGTGACGTAGAAAGTAATAATTTCTTGGGTAGTTTGCAGTTTT
AAAATTATGTTTTAAAATGGACTATCATATGCTTACCGTAACTTGAAAGTATTTCGATTTCTTGGCTTTA
TATATCTTGTGGAAAGGACGAAACACCGACGCACCTGAAAACGTTATCGTTTAAGAGCTATGCTGGAAAC
AGCATAGCAAGTTTAAATAAGGCTAGTCCGTTATCAACTTGAAAAAGTGGCACCGAGTCGGTGCCAATTG
CCTGTGCAGATTGTATGTAGCCTGTATGTAGCCTGTATGTAGCCTGTATGTAGCCTGTATGTAAGATCTT
TTTTTGTTTTAGAGCTAGAAATAGCAAGTTAAAATAAGGCTAGTCCGTAGCGCGTGCGCCAATTCTGCAG
ACAAATGGCGGCGCGCCGCGGCCGCTCTAGAGACATGTGGCGCGCCGAGGGCCTATTTCCCATGATTCCT
TCATATTTGCATATACGATACAAGGCTGTTAGAGAGATAATTGGAATTAATTTGACTGTAAACACAAAGA
TATTAGTACAAAATACGTGACGTAGAAAGTAATAATTTCTTGGGTAGTTTGCAGTTTTAAAATTATGTTT
TAAAATGGACTATCATATGCTTACCGTAACTTGAAAGTATTTCGATTTCTTGGCTTTATATATCTTGTGG
AAAGGACGAAACACCGTTGACTTCCGCCTCAACTCGTTTAAGAGCTATGCTGGAAACAGCATAGCAAGTT
TAAATAAGGCTAGTCCGTTATCAACTTGAAAAAGTGGCACCGAGTCGGTGCCAATTGCCTGTGCAGATTG
TATGTAGCCTGTATGTAGCCTGTATGTAGCCTGTATGTAGCCTGTATGTAAGATCTTTTTTTGTTTTAGA
GCTAGAAATAGCAAGTTAAAATAAGGCTAGTCCGTAGCGCGTGCGCCAATTCTGCAGACAAATGGCGGCG
CGCCGCGGCCGCTCTAGAGGACATGTGGCGCGCCGAGGGCCTATTTCCCATGATTCCTTCATATTTGCAT
ATACGATACAAGGCTGTTAGAGAGATAATTGGAATTAATTTGACTGTAAACACAAAGATATTAGTACAAA
ATACGTGACGTAGAAAGTAATAATTTCTTGGGTAGTTTGCAGTTTTAAAATTATGTTTTAAAATGGACTA
TCATATGCTTACCGTAACTTGAAAGTATTTCGATTTCTTGGCTTTATATATCTTGTGGAAAGGACGAAAC
ACCGTATGATGGTGTTTGATACCCGTTTAAGAGCTATGCTGGAAACAGCATAGCAAGTTTAAATAAGGCT
AGTCCGTTATCAACTTGAAAAAGTGGCACCGAGTCGGTGCCAATTGCCTGTGCAGATTGTATGTAGCCTG
TATGTAGCCTGTATGTAGCCTGTATGTAGCCTGTATGTAAGATCTTTTTTTGTTTTAGAGCTAGAAATAG
CAAGTTAAAATAAGGCTAGTCCGTAGCGCGTGCGCCAATTCTGCAGACAAATGGCGGCGCGCCGCCTCTA
GAGGTACCGCGGCCGCAGGAACCCCTAGTGATGGAGTTGGGTAGATCTTTTTTTGTTTTGGCGCGCCTTA
ATTAAGAATTCGACCCAGCTTTCTTGTACAAAGTGGTTGATATCCAGCACAGTGGCGGCCGCTCGAGTCT
AGAGGGCCCGCGGTTCGAAGGCGCGCCGGCTCGACATACTAGTTAAAAGTTTTGTTACTTTATAGAAGAA
ATTTTGAGTTTTTGTTTTTTTTTAATAAATAAATAAACATAAATAAATTGTTTGTTGAATTTATTATTAG
TATGTAAGTGTAAATATAATAAAACTTAATATCTATTCAAATTAATAAATAAACCTCGATATACAGACCG
ATAAAACACATGCGTCAATTTTACGCATGATTATCTTTAACGTACGTCACAATATGATTATCTTTCTAGG
GTTAAAAGGGCGAATTCGCGGCCGCTAAATTCAATTCGCCCTATAGTGAGTCGTATTACAATTCACTGGC
CGTCGTTTTACAACGTCGTGACTGGGAAAACCCTGGCGTTACCCAACTTAATCGCCTTGCAGCACATCCC
CCTTTCGCCAGCTGGCGTAATAGCGAAGAGGCCCGCACCGATCGCCCTTCCCAACAGTTGCGCAGCCTAT
ACGTACGGCAGTTTAAGGTTTACACCTATAAAAGAGAGAGCCGTTATCGTCTGTTTGTGGATGTACAGAG
TGATATTATTGACACGCCGGGGCGACGGATGGTGATCCCCCTGGCCAGTGCACGTCTGCTGTCAGATAAA
GTCTCCCGTGAACTTTACCCGGTGGTGCATATCGGGGATGAAAGCTGGCGCATGATGACCACCGATATGG
CCAGTGTGCCGGTCTCCGTTATCGGGGAAGAAGTGGCTGATCTCAGCCACCGCGAAAATGACATCAAAAA
CGCCATTAACCTGATGTTCTGGGGAATATAAATGTCAGGCATGAGATTATCAAAAAGGATCTTCACCTAG
ATCCTTTTCACGTAGAAAGCCAGTCCGCAGAAACGGTGCTGACCCCGGATGAATGTCAGCTACTGGGCTA
TCTGGACAAGGGAAAACGCAAGCGCAAAGAGAAAGCAGGTAGCTTGCAGTGGGCTTACATGGCGATAGCT
AGACTGGGCGGTTTTATGGACAGCAAGCGAACCGGAATTGCCAGCTGGGGCGCCCTCTGGTAAGGTTGGG
AAGCCCTGCAAAGTAAACTGGATGGCTTTCTTGCCGCCAAGGATCTGATGGCGCAGGGGATCAAGCTCTG
ATCAAGAGACAGGATGAGGATCGTTTCGCATGATTGAACAAGATGGATTGCACGCAGGTTCTCCGGCCGC
TTGGGTGGAGAGGCTATTCGGCTATGACTGGGCACAACAGACAATCGGCTGCTCTGATGCCGCCGTGTTC
CGGCTGTCAGCGCAGGGGCGCCCGGTTCTTTTTGTCAAGACCGACCTGTCCGGTGCCCTGAATGAACTGC
AAGACGAGGCAGCGCGGCTATCGTGGCTGGCCACGACGGGCGTTCCTTGCGCAGCTGTGCTCGACGTTGT
CACTGAAGCGGGAAGGGACTGGCTGCTATTGGGCGAAGTGCCGGGGCAGGATCTCCTGTCATCTCACCTT
GCTCCTGCCGAGAAAGTATCCATCATGGCTGATGCAATGCGGCGGCTGCATACGCTTGATCCGGCTACCT
GCCCATTCGACCACCAAGCGAAACATCGCATCGAGCGAGCACGTACTCGGATGGAAGCCGGTCTTGTCGA
TCAGGATGATCTGGACGAAGAGCATCAGGGGCTCGCGCCAGCCGAACTGTTCGCCAGGCTCAAGGCGAGC
ATGCCCGACGGCGAGGATCTCGTCGTGACCCATGGCGATGCCTGCTTGCCGAATATCATGGTGGAAAATG
GCCGCTTTTCTGGATTCATCGACTGTGGCCGGCTGGGTGTGGCGGACCGCTATCAGGACATAGCGTTGGC
TACCCGTGATATTGCTGAAGAGCTTGGCGGCGAATGGGCTGACCGCTTCCTCGTGCTTTACGGTATCGCC
GCTCCCGATTCGCAGCGCATCGCCTTCTATCGCCTTCTTGACGAGTTCTTCTGAATTATTAACGCTTACA
ATTTCCTGATGCGGTATTTTCTCCTTACGCATCTGTGCGGTATTTCACACCGCATCAGGTGGCACTTTTC
GGGGAAATGTGCGCGGAACCCCTATTTGTTTATTTTTCTAAATACATTCAAATATGTATCCGCTCATGAG
ATTATCAAAAAGGATCTTCACCTAGATCCTTTTAAATTAAAAATGAAGTTTTAAATCAATCTAAAGTATA
TATGAGTAAACTTGGTCTGACAGTTACCAATGCTTAATCAGTGAGGCACCTATCTCAGCGATCTGTCTAT
TTCGTTCATCCATAGTTGCCTGACTCCCCGTCGTGTAGATAACTACGATACGGGAGGGCTTACCATCTGG
CCCCAGTGCTGCAATGATACCGCGAGACCCACGCTCACCGGCTCCAGATTTATCAGCAATAAACCAGCCA
GCCGGAAGGGCCGAGCGCAGAAGTGGTCCTGCAACTTTATCCGCCTCCATCCAGTCTATTAATTGTTGCC
GGGAAGCTAGAGTAAGTAGTTCGCCAGTTAATAGTTTGCGCAACGTTGTTGCCATTGCTACAGGCATCGT
GGTGTCACGCTCGTCGTTTGGTATGGCTTCATTCAGCTCCGGTTCCCAACGATCAAGGCGAGTTACATGA
TCCCCCATGTTGTGCAAAAAAGCGGTTAGCTCCTTCGGTCCTCCGATCGTTGTCAGAAGTAAGTTGGCCG
CAGTGTTATCACTCATGGTTATGGCAGCACTGCATAATTCTCTTACTGTCATGCCATCCGTAAGATGCTT
TTCTGTGACTGGTGAGTACTCAACCAAGTCATTCTGAGAATAGTGTATGCGGCGACCGAGTTGCTCTTGC
CCGGCGTCAATACGGGATAATACCGCGCCACATAGCAGAACTTTAAAAGTGCTCATCATTGGAAAACGTT
CTTCGGGGCGAAAACTCTCAAGGATCTTACCGCTGTTGAGATCCAGTTCGATGTAACCCACTCGTGCACC
CAACTGATCTTCAGCATCTTTTACTTTCACCAGCGTTTCTGGGTGAGCAAAAACAGGAAGGCAAAATGCC
GCAAAAAAGGGAATAAGGGCGACACGGAAATGTTGAATACTCATACTCTTCCTTTTTCAATATTATTGAA
GCATTTATCAGGGTTATTGTCTCATGACCAAAATCCCTTAACGTGAGTTTTCGTTCCACTGAGCGTCAGA
CCCCGTAGAAAAGATCAAAGGATCTTCTTGAGATCCTTTTTTTCTGCGCGTAATCTGCTGCTTGCAAACA
AAAAAACCACCGCTACCAGCGGTGGTTTGTTTGCCGGATCAAGAGCTACCAACTCTTTTTCCGAAGGTAA
CTGGCTTCAGCAGAGCGCAGATACCAAATACTGTTCTTCTAGTGTAGCCGTAGTTAGGCCACCACTTCAA
GAACTCTGTAGCACCGCCTACATACCTCGCTCTGCTAATCCTGTTACCAGTGGCTGCTGCCAGTGGCGAT
AAGTCGTGTCTTACCGGGTTGGACTCAAGACGATAGTTACCGGATAAGGCGCAGCGGTCGGGCTGAACGG
GGGGTTCGTGCACACAGCCCAGCTTGGAGCGAACGACCTACACCGAACTGAGATACCTACAGCGTGAGCT
ATGAGAAAGCGCCACGCTTCCCGAAGGGAGAAAGGCGGACAGGTATCCGGTAAGCGGCAGGGTCGGAACA
GGAGAGCGCACGAGGGAGCTTCCAGGGGGAAACGCCTGGTATCTTTATAGTCCTGTCGGGTTTCGCCACC
TCTGACTTGAGCGTCGATTTTTGTGATGCTCGTCAGGGGGGCGGAGCCTATGGAAAAACGCCAGCAACGC
GGCCTTTTTACGGTTCCTGGCCTTTTGCTGGCCTTTTGCTCACATGTTCTTTCCTGCGTTATCCCCTGAT
TCTGTGGATAACCGTATTACCGCCTTTGAGTGAGCTGATACCGCTCGCCGCAGCCGAACGACCGAGCGCA
GCGAGTCAGTGAGCGAGGAAGCGGAAG
Features (pLannotate 1.2.2; 43 found; start..end, strand, type, name):
      2..94      +  CDS            lacI (fragment): lac repressor; lacI; The lac repressor binds to the lac operator to inhibit transcription in E. coli. This inhibition can be relieved by adding lactose or isopropyl-β-D-thiogalactopyranoside (IPTG).
    107..128     +  protein_bind   CAP binding site: CAP binding activates transcription in the presence of cAMP. E. coli catabolite activator protein
    143..173     +  promoter       lac promoter: promoter for the E. coli lac operon
    177..199     +  protein_bind   lac operator (fragment): The lac repressor binds to the lac operator to inhibit transcription in E. coli. This inhibition can be relieved by adding lactose or isopropyl-β-D-thiogalactopyranoside (IPTG). lac repressor encoded by lacI
    242..260     +  promoter       T3 promoter: promoter for bacteriophage T3 RNA polymerase
    630..854     -  polyA_signal   bGH poly(A) signal: bovine growth hormone polyadenylation signal
    882..1601    -  CDS            EGFP: the original enhanced GFP (Yang et al., 1996) mammalian codon-optimized
   1608..2204    -  CDS            PuroR (fragment): puromycin N-acetyltransferase; pac from Streptomyces; confers resistance to puromycin
   2224..2723    -  promoter       PGK promoter: mouse phosphoglycerate kinase 1 promoter
   2741..2765    +  protein_bind   attB1: mutant version of attB; recombination site for the Gateway® BP reaction BP Clonase™
   2780..3020    +  promoter       U6 promoter: RNA polymerase III promoter for human U6 snRNA
   3068..3135    +  misc_RNA       tracrRNA (fragment): trans-activating CRISPR RNA for the Streptococcus pyogenes CRISPR/Cas9 system
   3217..3259    +  misc_RNA       gRNA scaffold (fragment): guide RNA scaffold for the Streptococcus pyogenes CRISPR/Cas9 system
   3321..3561    +  promoter       U6 promoter: RNA polymerase III promoter for human U6 snRNA
   3609..3676    +  misc_RNA       tracrRNA (fragment): trans-activating CRISPR RNA for the Streptococcus pyogenes CRISPR/Cas9 system
   3758..3800    +  misc_RNA       gRNA scaffold (fragment): guide RNA scaffold for the Streptococcus pyogenes CRISPR/Cas9 system
   3867..4107    +  promoter       U6 promoter: RNA polymerase III promoter for human U6 snRNA
   4155..4222    +  misc_RNA       tracrRNA (fragment): trans-activating CRISPR RNA for the Streptococcus pyogenes CRISPR/Cas9 system
   4304..4346    +  misc_RNA       gRNA scaffold (fragment): guide RNA scaffold for the Streptococcus pyogenes CRISPR/Cas9 system
   4412..4652    +  promoter       U6 promoter: RNA polymerase III promoter for human U6 snRNA
   4700..4767    +  misc_RNA       tracrRNA (fragment): trans-activating CRISPR RNA for the Streptococcus pyogenes CRISPR/Cas9 system
   4849..4891    +  misc_RNA       gRNA scaffold (fragment): guide RNA scaffold for the Streptococcus pyogenes CRISPR/Cas9 system
   4959..5199    +  promoter       U6 promoter: RNA polymerase III promoter for human U6 snRNA
   5247..5314    +  misc_RNA       tracrRNA (fragment): trans-activating CRISPR RNA for the Streptococcus pyogenes CRISPR/Cas9 system
   5396..5438    +  misc_RNA       gRNA scaffold (fragment): guide RNA scaffold for the Streptococcus pyogenes CRISPR/Cas9 system
   5507..5747    +  promoter       U6 promoter: RNA polymerase III promoter for human U6 snRNA
   5794..5861    +  misc_RNA       tracrRNA (fragment): trans-activating CRISPR RNA for the Streptococcus pyogenes CRISPR/Cas9 system
   5943..5985    +  misc_RNA       gRNA scaffold (fragment): guide RNA scaffold for the Streptococcus pyogenes CRISPR/Cas9 system
   6055..6295    +  promoter       U6 promoter: RNA polymerase III promoter for human U6 snRNA
   6343..6410    +  misc_RNA       tracrRNA (fragment): trans-activating CRISPR RNA for the Streptococcus pyogenes CRISPR/Cas9 system
   6492..6534    +  misc_RNA       gRNA scaffold (fragment): guide RNA scaffold for the Streptococcus pyogenes CRISPR/Cas9 system
   6597..6620    +  repeat_region  AAV2 ITR (fragment): inverted terminal repeat of adeno-associated virus serotype 2 inverted
   6663..6687    -  protein_bind   attB2: mutant version of attB; recombination site for the Gateway® BP reaction BP Clonase™
   7040..7058    -  promoter       T7 promoter: promoter for bacteriophage T7 RNA polymerase
   7061..7208    +  CDS            lacZα (fragment): LacZα fragment of β-galactosidase; lacZ fragment
   7218..7521    +  CDS            ccdB (fragment): CcdB, a bacterial toxin that poisons DNA gyrase; ccdB; Plasmids containing the ccdB gene cannot be propagated in standard E. coli strains.
   7569..7838    +  CDS            tnpA (fragment): TN5P_ECOLX - Also known as tnp. Experimental evidence at protein level: Swiss-Prot protein existence level 1. Mediates transposition of transposon Tn5 by a 'cut and paste' mechanism. First, the monomeric transposase binds the 19 bp inverted DNA repeats flanking the transposon. Then, dimerization of the DNA- bound transposase creates a synaptic DNA complex. After nicking of the first DNA strand, excision of the transposon proceeds through a series of intermediates. The transposase then mediates the insertion of the transposon at a new site by strand transfer. The activity of the wild- type tran
   7870..8664    +  CDS            NeoR/KanR: aminoglycoside phosphotransferase from Tn5; aph(3')-II (or nptII); confers resistance to neomycin, kanamycin, and G418 (Geneticin®)
   8685..8735    -  misc_feature   bom (fragment): basis of mobility region from pBR322
   8762..8821    +  promoter       AmpR promoter (fragment): bla
   8914..9774    -  CDS            AmpR: β-lactamase; bla; confers resistance to ampicillin, carbenicillin, and related antibiotics
   9775..9827    -  promoter       AmpR promoter (fragment): bla
   9898..10486   +  rep_origin     ori: high-copy-number ColE1/pMB1/pBR322/pUC origin of replication
