[The description below was written by a language model from this plasmid's Addgene catalogue record and pLannotate feature annotations shown in this document.]
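Description:
pAT3157-{PB3-Puro-EGFP_7xU6-sgRNA-5xPBSa [MED1-Rank2_COLO320 DM_ AT_sg-283-289]) is a mammalian expression plasmid of about 10.7 kb, built on a piggyBac backbone and designed to express several sgRNAs from one construct. It is maintained in E. coli through a high-copy ColE1/pUC-type origin with ampicillin selection (AmpR). The sequence annotation also detects an intact NeoR/KanR coding sequence, along with fragments of ccdB, lacZα, lacI and a Tn5 transposase. These look like leftovers from earlier cloning intermediates and not working parts of the payload. The piggyBac terminal repeats expected from the backbone name were not called by the annotation tool, so their positions are not given in the record. A short match to an AAV2 ITR is probably incidental.

The payload lies between attB1 and attB2 sites, consistent with the recorded Gateway assembly. It consists of seven tandem units, each with a human U6 RNA polymerase III promoter followed by a Streptococcus pyogenes Cas9 guide scaffold. The scaffold is annotated as two separated fragments in every unit, which suggests a modified scaffold. The "5xPBSa" in the name points to appended Pumilio-binding-site repeats, although the record does not describe them explicitly. The spacer sequences are not specified; the name suggests seven guides (sg-283 to 289) tied to a MED1-related target set in COLO320 DM cells, and the listed species is human.

Next to the array, in the opposite orientation, a mouse PGK promoter drives adjacent PuroR and EGFP coding sequences ending in a bGH poly(A) signal. This allows puromycin selection and fluorescent tracking of cells carrying the construct. The stated purpose is multiplexed sgRNA expression, presumably with transposase-mediated genomic integration.
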