Addgene plasmid #251114: pAT3157-{PB3-Puro-EGFP_7xU6-sgRNA-5xPBSa [MED1-Rank2_COLO320 DM_ AT_sg-283-289])
Purpose: Expression multiple sgRNAs
Depositing lab: Chia-Lin Wei. Depositing organization: University of Washington. Publication: Extrachromosomal DNA associates with nuclear condensates and reorganizes chromatin structures to enhance oncogenic transcription. Taghbalout A, Tung CH, Clow PA, Tjong H, Wang P, Wong CH, Mao DD, Maurya R, Huang MF, Ngan CY, Kim AH, Wei CL. Cancer Cell. 2025 Dec 8;43(12):2191-2205.e6. doi: 10.1016/j.ccell.2025.08.008. Epub 2025 Sep 18. PubMed 40972571.
Backbone
  Vector backbone: piggyBac
  Vector type: Mammalian Expression
  Selectable markers: Puromycin
Growth in bacteria
  Bacterial resistance: Ampicillin, 100 μg/mL
  Growth temperature: 30°C
  Growth strain: NEB Stable
  Copy number: High Copy
Gene/Insert
  Gene/Insert name: sgRNAs
  gRNA/shRNA sequence: Unspecified
  Species: H. sapiens (human)
  Mutation: N/A
  Cloning method: Gateway Cloning
Terms and licenses: Academic/Nonprofit Terms; Industry Terms: Not Available to Industry
How to cite: pAT3157-{PB3-Puro-EGFP_7xU6-sgRNA-5xPBSa [MED1-Rank2_COLO320 DM_ AT_sg-283-289]) was a gift from Chia-Lin Wei (Addgene plasmid # 251114 ; http://n2t.net/addgene:251114 ; RRID:Addgene_251114)
